>Addgene plasmid #143727 | TFORF0705 | addgene full sequence | sequence record 471125 | Addgene NGS Result
TTAATGTAGTCTTATGCAATACTCTTGTAGTCTTGCAACATGGTAACGATGAGTTAGCAACATGCCTTAC
AAGGAGAGAAAAAGCACCGTGCATGCCGATTGGTGGAAGTAAGGTGGTACGATCGTGCCTTATTAGGAAG
GCAACAGACGGGTCTGACATGGATTGGACGAACCACTGAATTGCCGCATTGCAGAGATATTGTATTTAAG
TGCCTAGCTCGATACATAAACGGGTCTCTCTGGTTAGACCAGATCTGAGCCTGGGAGCTCTCTGGCTAAC
TAGGGAACCCACTGCTTAAGCCTCAATAAAGCTTGCCTTGAGTGCTTCAAGTAGTGTGTGCCCGTCTGTT
GTGTGACTCTGGTAACTAGAGATCCCTCAGACCCTTTTAGTCAGTGTGGAAAATCTCTAGCAGTGGCGCC
CGAACAGGGACTTGAAAGCGAAAGGGAAACCAGAGGAGCTCTCTCGACGCAGGACTCGGCTTGCTGAAGC
GCGCACGGCAAGAGGCGAGGGGCGGCGACTGGTGAGTACGCCAAAAATTTTGACTAGCGGAGGCTAGAAG
GAGAGAGATGGGTGCGAGAGCGTCAGTATTAAGCGGGGGAGAATTAGATCGCGATGGGAAAAAATTCGGT
TAAGGCCAGGGGGAAAGAAAAAATATAAATTAAAACATATAGTATGGGCAAGCAGGGAGCTAGAACGATT
CGCAGTTAATCCTGGCCTGTTAGAAACATCAGAAGGCTGTAGACAAATACTGGGACAGCTACAACCATCC
CTTCAGACAGGATCAGAAGAACTTAGATCATTATATAATACAGTAGCAACCCTCTATTGTGTGCATCAAA
GGATAGAGATAAAAGACACCAAGGAAGCTTTAGACAAGATAGAGGAAGAGCAAAACAAAAGTAAGACCAC
CGCACAGCAAGCGGCCGCTGATCTTCAGACCTGGAGGAGGAGATATGAGGGACAATTGGAGAAGTGAATT
ATATAAATATAAAGTAGTAAAAATTGAACCATTAGGAGTAGCACCCACCAAGGCAAAGAGAAGAGTGGTG
CAGAGAGAAAAAAGAGCAGTGGGAATAGGAGCTTTGTTCCTTGGGTTCTTGGGAGCAGCAGGAAGCACTA
TGGGCGCAGCGTCAATGACGCTGACGGTACAGGCCAGACAATTATTGTCTGGTATAGTGCAGCAGCAGAA
CAATTTGCTGAGGGCTATTGAGGCGCAACAGCATCTGTTGCAACTCACAGTCTGGGGCATCAAGCAGCTC
CAGGCAAGAATCCTGGCTGTGGAAAGATACCTAAAGGATCAACAGCTCCTGGGGATTTGGGGTTGCTCTG
GAAAACTCATTTGCACCACTGCTGTGCCTTGGAATGCTAGTTGGAGTAATAAATCTCTGGAACAGATTTG
GAATCACACGACCTGGATGGAGTGGGACAGAGAAATTAACAATTACACAAGCTTAATACACTCCTTAATT
GAAGAATCGCAAAACCAGCAAGAAAAGAATGAACAAGAATTATTGGAATTAGATAAATGGGCAAGTTTGT
GGAATTGGTTTAACATAACAAATTGGCTGTGGTATATAAAATTATTCATAATGATAGTAGGAGGCTTGGT
AGGTTTAAGAATAGTTTTTGCTGTACTTTCTATAGTGAATAGAGTTAGGCAGGGATATTCACCATTATCG
TTTCAGACCCACCTCCCAACCCCGAGGGGACCCATGCATTGCATCTCAATTAGTCAGCAACCAGGTGTGG
AAAGTCCCCAGGCTCCCCAGCAGGCAGAAGTATGCAAAGCATGCGTCTCAATTAGTCAGCAACCATAGTC
CCGCCCCTAACTCCGCCCATCCCGCCCCTAACTCCGCCCAGTTCCGCCCATTCTCCGCCCCATGGCTGAC
TAATTTTTTTTATTTATGCAGAGGCCGAGGCCGCCTCGGCCTCTGAGCTATTCCAGAAGTAGTGAGGAGG
CTTTTTTGGAGGCCTAGGCTTTTGCAAAAAGCTTTCTAGAGGTACCACCGGAGCTTACCATGACCGAGTA
CAAGCCCACGGTGCGCCTCGCCACCCGCGACGACGTCCCCAGGGCCGTACGCACCCTCGCCGCCGCGTTC
GCCGACTACCCCGCCACGCGCCACACCGTCGATCCGGACCGCCACATCGAGCGGGTCACCGAGCTGCAAG
AACTCTTCCTCACGCGCGTCGGGCTCGACATCGGCAAGGTGTGGGTCGCGGACGACGGCGCCGCCGTGGC
GGTCTGGACCACGCCGGAGAGCGTCGAAGCGGGGGCGGTGTTCGCCGAGATCGGCCCGCGCATGGCCGAG
TTGAGCGGTTCCCGGCTGGCCGCGCAGCAACAGATGGAAGGCCTCCTGGCGCCGCACCGGCCCAAGGAGC
CCGCGTGGTTCCTGGCCACCGTCGGCGTCTCGCCCGACCACCAGGGCAAGGGTCTGGGCAGCGCCGTCGT
GCTCCCCGGAGTGGAGGCGGCCGAGCGCGCCGGGGTGCCCGCCTTCCTGGAGACCTCCGCGCCCCGCAAC
CTCCCCTTCTACGAGCGGCTCGGCTTCACCGTCACCGCCGACGTCGAGGTGCCCGAAGGACCGCGCACCT
GGTGCATGACCCGCAAGCCCGGTGCCAGTTAACGAATTCTAGATCTTGAGACAAATGGCAGTATTCATCC
ACAATTTTAAAAGAAAAGGGGGGATTGGGGGGTACAGTGCAGGGGAAAGAATAGTAGACATAATAGCAAC
AGACATACAAACTAAAGAATTACAAAAACAAATTACAAAAATTCAAAATTTTCGGGTTTATTACAGGGAC
AGCAGAGATCCACTTTGGCGCCGGCTCGAGGCCTGCAGGTGCAAAGATGGATAAAGTTTTAAACAGAGAG
GAATCTTTGCAGCTAATGGACCTTCTAGGTCTTGAAAGGAGTGGGAATTGGCTCCGGTGCCCGTCAGTGG
GCAGAGCGCACATCGCCCACAGTCCCCGAGAAGTTGGGGGGAGGGGTCGGCAATTGAACCGGTGCCTAGA
GAAGGTGGCGCGGGGTAAACTGGGAAAGTGATGTCGTGTACTGGCTCCGCCTTTTTCCCGAGGGTGGGGG
AGAACCGTATATAAGTGCAGTAGTCGCCGTGAACGTTCTTTTTCGCAACGGGTTTGCCGCCAGAACACAG
GTAAGTGCCGTGTGTGGTTCCCGCGGGCCTGGCCTCTTTACGGGTTATGGCCCTTGCGTGCCTTGAATTA
CTTCCACCTGGCTGCAGTACGTGATTCTTGATCCCGAGCTTCGGGTTGGAAGTGGGTGGGAGAGTTCGAG
GCCTTGCGCTTAAGGAGCCCCTTCGCCTCGTGCTTGAGTTGAGGCCTGGCCTGGGCGCTGGGGCCGCCGC
GTGCGAATCTGGTGGCACCTTCGCGCCTGTCTCGCTGCTTTCGATAAGTCTCTAGCCATTTAAAATTTTT
GATGACCTGCTGCGACGCTTTTTTTCTGGCAAGATAGTCTTGTAAATGCGGGCCAAGATCTGCACACTGG
TATTTCGGTTTTTGGGGCCGCGGGCGGCGACGGGGCCCGTGCGTCCCAGCGCACATGTTCGGCGAGGCGG
GGCCTGCGAGCGCGGCCACCGAGAATCGGACGGGGGTAGTCTCAAGCTGGCCGGCCTGCTCTGGTGCCTG
GCCTCGCGCCGCCGTGTATCGCCCCGCCCTGGGCGGCAAGGCTGGCCCGGTCGGCACCAGTTGCGTGAGC
GGAAAGATGGCCGCTTCCCGGCCCTGCTGCAGGGAGCTCAAAATGGAGGACGCGGCGCTCGGGAGAGCGG
GCGGGTGAGTCACCCACACAAAGGAAAAGGGCCTTTCCGTCCTCAGCCGTCGCTTCATGTGACTCCACGG
AGTACCGGGCGCCGTCCAGGCACCTCGATTAGTTCTCGAGCTTTTGGAGTACGTCGTCTTTAGGTTGGGG
GGAGGGGTTTTATGCGATGGAGTTTCCCCACACTGAGTGGGTGGAGACTGAAGTTAGGCCAGCTTGGCAC
TTGATGTAATTCTCCTTGGAATTTGCCCTTTTTGAGTTTGGATCTTGGTTCATTCTCAAGCCTCAGACAG
TGGTTCAAAGTTTTTTTCTTCCATTTCAGGTGTCGTGAGGCTAGCACCGCCACCATGTCAAGTTCAGGTT
ATCCTCCCAACCAAGGAGCATTCAGCACAGAACAAAGTCGTTATCCTCCTCACTCTGTCCAGTATACATT
TCCCAACACCCGCCACCAGCAGGAGTTCGCAGTCCCTGATTATCGTTCCTCTCATCTTGAAGTGAGTCAG
GCATCACAGCTTTTGCAGCAACAGCAGCAGCAACAGCTTCGAAGGCGACCTTCCTTGCTTTCAGAATTTC
ACCCAGGTTCTGACAGGCCTCAAGAAAGGAGAACTAGTTATGAACCGTTTCATCCAGGCCCATCCCCAGT
GGATCATGATTCACTGGAATCGAAGCGACCACGTCTGGAACAGGTTTCTGATTCTCATTTTCAGCGTGTC
AGTGCTGCGGTTTTGCCTTTAGTGCACCCGCTGCCAGAAGGGCTGAGGGCTTCTGCAGATGCTAAGAAGG
ATCCAGCATTCGGAGGCAAACATGAAGCTCCATCCTCTCCAATTTCGGGGCAACCATGTGGAGATGATCA
AAATGCTTCACCTTCAAAACTCTCAAAGGAAGAGTTAATACAGAGTATGGATCGTGTAGATCGAGAAATT
GCAAAAGTAGAACAGCAGATCCTTAAACTGAAAAAGAAACAACAACAGCTTGAAGAAGAGGCAGCTAAAC
CTCCTGAGCCTGAGAAGCCCGTGTCCCCTCCTCCTGTGGAGCAGAAACACCGCAGTATTGTCCAAATTAT
TTATGATGAGAATCGGAAAAAAGCAGAAGAAGCTCATAAAATTTTTGAAGGTCTTGGCCCAAAAGTTGAA
CTGCCACTGTATAACCAGCCATCAGATACCAAGGTGTACCATGAGAACATCAAGACAAACCAGGTGATGA
GGAAAAAACTCATTTTATTTTTTAAAAGAAGAAATCATGCAAGAAAACAAAGGGAACAAAAAATCTGCCA
GCGTTATGATCAGCTCATGGAGGCATGGGAGAAAAAAGTGGACAGAATAGAAAATAATCCTCGGAGGAAA
GCTAAAGAAAGCAAAACAAGGGAATACTATGAAAAGCAGTTTCCAGAAATTCGAAAACAAAGAGAACAGC
AAGAAAGATTTCAGCGAGTTGGGCAGAGGGGAGCTGGTCTTTCAGCCACCATTGCTAGGAGTGAGCATGA
GATTTCTGAAATTATTGATGGGCTCTCTGAGCAGGAGAATAATGAGAAACAAATGCGGCAGCTCTCTGTG
ATTCCACCTATGATGTTTGATGCAGAACAAAGACGAGTCAAGTTCATTAACATGAATGGGCTTATGGAGG
ACCCTATGAAAGTGTATAAAGATAGGCAGTTTATGAATGTTTGGACTGACCATGAAAAGGAGATCTTTAA
GGACAAGTTTATCCAGCATCCAAAAAACTTTGGACTAATTGCATCATACTTGGAGAGGAAGAGTGTTCCT
GATTGTGTTTTGTATTACTATTTAACCAAGAAAAATGAGAATTATAAAGCCCTCGTCAGAAGGAATTATG
GGAAACGCAGAGGCAGAAACCAGCAAATTGCTCGACCCTCGCAAGAAGAAAAAGTAGAAGAAAAAGAAGA
GGATAAAGCAGAAAAAACAGAAAAAAAAGAAGAAGAAAAGAAAGATGAAGAGGAAAAAGATGAAAAAGAA
GACTCCAAAGAAAATACCAAGGAAAAGGACAAGATAGATGGTACAGCAGAAGAAACTGAGGAAAGAGAGC
AAGCCACACCCCGGGGGCGAAAGACTGCCAACAGTCAGGGCCGCCGTAAGGGCCGGATCACCAGGTCCAT
GACAAACGAAGCTGCAGCTGCCAGTGCTGCAGCCGCAGCGGCTACTGAAGAGCCCCCACCACCTCTGCCA
CCGCCACCAGAACCCATTTCTACAGAGCCTGTGGAGACCTCTCGATGGACAGAAGAAGAAATGGAAGTTG
CTAAAAAAGGTCTAGTAGAACATGGTCGTAACTGGGCAGCAATTGCTAAAATGGTGGGAACGAAAAGTGA
AGCTCAATGTAAAAACTTCTATTTTAACTATAAAAGGCGACACAATCTTGACAACCTCTTACAGCAGCAT
AAACAGAAAACTTCACGAAAACCTCGTGAAGAGCGAGATGTGTCTCAATGTGAAAGTGTCGCTTCCACTG
TTTCTGCTCAGGAGGATGAAGATATTGAAGCCTCCAATGAAGAAGAAAATCCAGAAGACAGCGAAGTTGA
AGCTGTCAAGCCCAGCGAGGACAGTCCTGAAAATGCTACTTCTCGAGGAAACACAGAACCTGCGGTTGAG
CTTGAGCCCACCACGGAAACTGCACCCAGTACATCTCCCTCCTTAGCAGTTCCAAGTACAAAACCAGCTG
AAGATGAAAGTGTGGAGACCCAGGTGAATGACAGCATCAGTGCTGAGACAGCAGAGCAGATGGATGTAGA
TCAGCAGGAGCACAGTGCTGAAGAGGGTTCTGTTTGTGATCCCCCACCCGCTACCAAAGCTGACTCTGTG
GACGTTGAAGTGAGGGTGCCAGAAAACCATGCATCTAAAGTTGAAGGTGATAATACCAAAGAAAGAGACT
TGGATAGAGCCAGTGAGAAGGTGGAACCTAGAGATGAAGATTTGGTGGTAGCTCAGCAAATAAATGCCCA
AAGGCCCGAGCCCCAGTCAGACAATGATTCCAGTGCCACGTGCAGCGCTGATGAGGATGTGGATGGAGAG
CCAGAGAGGCAGAGAATGTTTCCTATGGACTCAAAGCCTTCACTGTTAAACCCCACTGGATCTATACTCG
TCTCATCTCCGTTAAAACCAAATCCACTGGATCTGCCACAGCTTCAGCATCGAGCTGCTGTTATCCCACC
AATGGTATCCTGCACCCCATGTAACATACCAATTGGAACCCCAGTGAGCGGCTATGCTCTCTACCAGCGA
CACATTAAAGCAATGCATGAGTCAGCACTCCTGGAGGAGCAGCGGCAGAGACAAGAACAGATAGATTTGG
AATGTAGAAGTTCTACAAGTCCATGTGGCACATCCAAGAGTCCAAACAGAGAGTGGGAAGTCCTTCAGCC
TGCTCCACATCAAGTGATAACTAATCTCCCTGAAGGCGTTCGGCTTCCGACAACTCGACCAACCAGGCCA
CCGCCCCCTCTCATCCCGTCATCCAAAACCACAGTGGCTTCAGAAAAACCATCTTTTATAATGGGAGGCT
CCATCTCACAGGGAACACCAGGCACTTATTTGACTTCTCATAATCAGGCTTCCTACACTCAAGAAACACC
CAAGCCGTCAGTGGGATCTATCTCTCTTGGACTGCCACGGCAACAGGAATCTGCCAAATCAGCTACTTTG
CCCTACATCAAGCAGGAAGAATTTTCTCCCCGAAGCCAAAACTCACAACCTGAGGGTCTGTTGGTCAGGG
CCCAACATGAAGGTGTAGTCAGAGGTACCGCAGGAGCCATACAAGAAGGAAGTATAACTCGGGGAACTCC
AACCAGCAAAATTTCAGTGGAGAGCATTCCATCCCTACGGGGCTCTATCACTCAGGGCACCCCGGCTCTG
CCCCAGACTGGCATACCAACAGAGGCTTTGGTGAAGGGGTCCATTTCGAGAATGCCCATTGAAGACAGCA
GTCCTGAGAAAGGCAGAGAGGAAGCTGCATCCAAAGGCCATGTTATTTATGAAGGCAAAAGTGGACATAT
CTTGTCATATGATAATATTAAGAATGCCCGAGAAGGGACTAGGAGTCCAAGAACAGCTCATGAAATCAGT
TTAAAGAGAAGCTATGAATCAGTGGAAGGAAATATAAAGCAAGGGATGTCAATGAGGGAGTCTCCTGTAT
CAGCACCGTTAGAGGGGCTGATATGCCGAGCATTACCCAGGGGGAGTCCTCATTCTGACCTCAAAGAAAG
GACTGTATTGTCTGGCTCCATAATGCAGGGGACACCAAGAGCAACAACTGAAAGCTTTGAAGATGGCCTT
AAATATCCCAAACAAATTAAAAGGGAAAGTCCTCCCATACGAGCATTTGAAGGTGCCATTACCAAAGGAA
AACCATATGATGGCATCACCACCATCAAAGAAATGGGGCGTTCCATTCATGAGATTCCAAGGCAAGATAT
TTTAACTCAGGAAAGTCGGAAAACTCCAGAAGTGGTCCAGAGCACACGGCCGATAATTGAGGGTTCCATT
TCCCAGGGCACACCAATAAAGTTTGACAACAACTCAGGTCAATCTGCCATCAAACACAATGTCAAATCCT
TAATCACGGGGCCTAGCAAACTATCCCGTGGAATGCCTCCGCTGGAAATTGTGCCAGAGAACATAAAAGT
GGTAGAACGGGGAAAATATGAGGATGTGAAAGCAGGCGAGACCGTGCGTTCCCGGCACACGTCAGTGGTA
AGCTCTGGCCCCTCCGTTCTTAGGTCCACACTGCATGAAGCTCCCAAAGCACAACTGAGCCCTGGGATTT
ATGATGACACCAGTGCACGGAGGACCCCTGTGAGTTATCAAAACACCATGTCCAGAGGCTCACCCATGAT
GAACAGAACTTCTGATGTTACAATTTCTTCTAACAAGTCTACCAATCATGAAAGGAAATCGACACTGACC
CCTACCCAGAGGGAAAGTATCCCAGCGAAGTCTCCAGTGCCTGGGGTGGACCCTGTCGTGAGCCACAGTC
CGTTTGATCCCCATCACAGAGGCAGCACTGCAGGCGAGGTTTATCGGAGCCACCTGCCCACGCACTTGGA
TCCAGCCATGCCTTTTCACAGGGCTTTGGATCCTGCAGCGGCTGCTTACCTGTTTCAGAGACAGCTTTCA
CCAACTCCAGGTTACCCAAGTCAGTATCAGCTTTACGCAATGGAGAACACAAGACAGACAATCTTAAATG
ATTACATTACCTCACAACAGATGCAAGTGAACTTGCGTCCAGATGTGGCCAGAGGACTCTCCCCAAGAGA
GCAGCCACTGGGTCTCCCATACCCAGCAACGAGAGGAATCATTGACCTGACCAATATGCCTCCAACAATT
TTAGTGCCTCATCCAGGGGGAACAAGCACTCCTCCCATGGACAGAATCACTTATATTCCTGGTACACAGA
TTACTTTCCCTCCCAGGCCGTACAACTCTGCTTCCATGTCTCCAGGACACCCAACACACCTTGCAGCTGC
TGCAAGTGCTGAGAGGGAACGGGAACGGGAGCGGGAGAAGGAGCGGGAGCGGGAACGGATTGCTGCAGCT
TCCTCCGACCTCTACCTGCGGCCAGGCTCAGAACAGCCTGGCCGACCTGGCAGTCATGGATATGTTCGCT
CCCCTTCCCCTTCAGTAAGAACTCAGGAGACCATGTTGCAACAGAGACCCAGTGTTTTCCAAGGAACCAA
TGGAACCAGTGTAATCACACCTTTGGATCCAACTGCTCAGCTACGAATCATGCCACTGCCTGCTGGGGGC
CCTTCAATAAGCCAAGGCCTGCCAGCCTCCCGTTACAACACTGCTGCGGATGCCCTGGCTGCTCTTGTGG
ATGCTGCAGCTTCTGCACCCCAGATGGATGTGTCCAAAACAAAAGAGAGTAAGCATGAAGCTGCCAGGTT
AGAAGAAAATTTGAGAAGCAGGTCAGCAGCAGTTAGTGAACAGCAGCAGCTAGAGCAGAAAACCCTGGAG
GTGGAGAAGAGATCTGTTCAGTGTTTATACACTTCTTCAGCCTTTCCAAGTGGCAAGCCCCAGCCTCATT
CTTCAGTAGTTTATTCTGAGGCTGGGAAAGATAAAGGGCCTCCTCCAAAATCCAGATATGAGGAAGAGCT
AAGGACCAGAGGGAAGACTACCATTACTGCAGCTAACTTCATAGACGTGATCATCACCCGGCAAATTGCC
TCGGACAAGGATGCGAGGGAACGTGGCTCTCAAAGTTCAGACTCTTCTAGTAGCTTATCTTCTCACAGGT
ATGAAACACCTAGCGATGCTATTGAGGTGATAAGTCCTGCCAGCTCACCTGCGCCACCCCAGGAGAAACT
GCAGACCTATCAGCCAGAGGTTGTTAAGGCAAATCAAGCGGAAAATGATCCTACCAGACAATATGAAGGA
CCATTACATCACTATCGACCACAGCAGGAATCACCATCTCCCCAACAACAGCTGCCCCCTTCTTCACAGG
CAGAGGGAATGGGGCAAGTGCCCAGGACCCATCGGCTGATCACACTTGCTGATCACATCTGTCAAATTAT
CACACAAGATTTTGCTAGAAATCAAGTTTCCTCGCAGACTCCCCAGCAGCCTCCTACTTCTACATTCCAG
AACTCACCTTCTGCTTTGGTATCTACACCTGTGAGGACTAAAACATCAAACCGTTACAGCCCAGAATCCC
AGGCTCAGTCTGTCCATCATCAAAGACCAGGTTCAAGGGTCTCTCCAGAAAATCTTGTGGACAAATCCAG
GGGAAGTAGGCCTGGAAAATCCCCAGAGAGGAGTCACGTCTCTTCGGAGCCCTACGAGCCCATCTCCCCA
CCCCAGGTTCCGGTTGTGCATGAGAAACAGGACAGCTTGCTGCTCTTGTCTCAGAGGGGCGCAGAGCCTG
CAGAGCAGAGGAATGATGCCCGCTCACCAGGGAGTATAAGCTACTTGCCTTCATTCTTCACCAAGCTTGA
AAATACATCACCCATGGTTAAATCAAAGAAGCAGGAGATTTTTCGTAAGTTGAACTCCTCTGGTGGAGGT
GACTCTGATATGGCAGCTGCTCAGCCAGGAACTGAGATCTTTAATCTGCCAGCAGTTACTACGTCAGGCT
CAGTTAGCTCTAGAGGCCATTCTTTTGCTGATCCTGCCAGTAATCTTGGGCTGGAAGACATTATCAGGAA
GGCTCTCATGGGAAGCTTTGATGACAAAGTTGAGGATCATGGAGTTGTCATGTCCCAGCCTATGGGAGTA
GTGCCTGGTACTGCCAACACCTCAGTTGTGACCAGTGGTGAGACACGAAGAGAGGAAGGGGACCCATCAC
CTCATTCAGGAGGAGTTTGCAAACCAAAGCTGATCAGCAAGTCAAACAGCAGGAAATCTAAGTCTCCTAT
ACCTGGGCAAGGCTACTTAGGAACGGAACGGCCCTCTTCAGTCTCCTCTGTACATTCAGAAGGGGATTAC
CATAGGCAGACGCCAGGGTGGGCCTGGGAAGACAGGCCCTCTTCAACAGGCTCAACTCAGTTTCCTTATA
ACCCTCTGACTATGCGGATGCTCAGCAGTACTCCACCAACACCGATTGCATGTGCTCCCTCTGCGGTGAA
CCAAGCAGCTCCTCACCAACAGAACAGGATCTGGGAGCGAGAGCCTGCCCCACTGCTCTCAGCACAGTAC
GAGACCCTGTCGGATAGTGATGACTAGTAATGAACTAGTCCGTAACTTGAAAGTATTTCGATTTCTTGGC
TTTATATATCTTGTGGAAAGGACGATGCACGGTGGCCAATAACGGAGACACGCGTTAAGTCGACAATCAA
CCTCTGGATTACAAAATTTGTGAAAGATTGACTGGTATTCTTAACTATGTTGCTCCTTTTACGCTATGTG
GATACGCTGCTTTAATGCCTTTGTATCATGCTATTGCTTCCCGTATGGCTTTCATTTTCTCCTCCTTGTA
TAAATCCTGGTTGCTGTCTCTTTATGAGGAGTTGTGGCCCGTTGTCAGGCAACGTGGCGTGGTGTGCACT
GTGTTTGCTGACGCAACCCCCACTGGTTGGGGCATTGCCACCACCTGTCAGCTCCTTTCCGGGACTTTCG
CTTTCCCCCTCCCTATTGCCACGGCGGAACTCATCGCCGCCTGCCTTGCCCGCTGCTGGACAGGGGCTCG
GCTGTTGGGCACTGACAATTCCGTGGTGTTGTCGGGGAAATCATCGTCCTTTCCTTGGCTGCTCGCCTGT
GTTGCCACCTGGATTCTGCGCGGGACGTCCTTCTGCTACGTCCCTTCGGCCCTCAATCCAGCGGACCTTC
CTTCCCGCGGCCTGCTGCCGGCTCTGCGGCCTCTTCCGCGTCTTCGCCTTCGCCCTCAGACGAGTCGGAT
CTCCCTTTGGGCCGCCTCCCCGCGTCGACTTTAAGACCAATGACTTACAAGGCAGCTGTAGATCTTAGCC
ACTTTTTAAAAGAAAAGGGGGGACTGGAAGGGCTAATTCACTCCCAACGAAGACAAGATCTGCTTTTTGC
TTGTACTGGGTCTCTCTGGTTAGACCAGATCTGAGCCTGGGAGCTCTCTGGCTAACTAGGGAACCCACTG
CTTAAGCCTCAATAAAGCTTGCCTTGAGTGCTTCAAGTAGTGTGTGCCCGTCTGTTGTGTGACTCTGGTA
ACTAGAGATCCCTCAGACCCTTTTAGTCAGTGTGGAAAATCTCTAGCAGTACGTATAGTAGTTCATGTCA
TCTTATTATTCAGTATTTATAACTTGCAAAGAAATGAATATCAGAGAGTGAGAGGAACTTGTTTATTGCA
GCTTATAATGGTTACAAATAAAGCAATAGCATCACAAATTTCACAAATAAAGCATTTTTTTCACTGCATT
CTAGTTGTGGTTTGTCCAAACTCATCAATGTATCTTATCATGTCTGGCTCTAGCTATCCCGCCCCTAACT
CCGCCCATCCCGCCCCTAACTCCGCCCAGTTCCGCCCATTCTCCGCCCCATGGCTGACTAATTTTTTTTA
TTTATGCAGAGGCCGAGGCCGCCTCGGCCTCTGAGCTATTCCAGAAGTAGTGAGGAGGCTTTTTTGGAGG
CCTAGGGACGTACCCAATTCGCCCTATAGTGAGTCGTATTACGCGCGCTCACTGGCCGTCGTTTTACAAC
GTCGTGACTGGGAAAACCCTGGCGTTACCCAACTTAATCGCCTTGCAGCACATCCCCCTTTCGCCAGCTG
GCGTAATAGCGAAGAGGCCCGCACCGATCGCCCTTCCCAACAGTTGCGCAGCCTGAATGGCGAATGGG
[124 nt withheld, positions 13019-13142]
C
[91 nt withheld, positions 13144-13234]
A
[49 nt withheld, positions 13236-13284]
CCTTTGACGTTGGAGTCCACGTTCTTT
[37 nt withheld, positions 13312-13348]
ACCCTATCTCGGTCTATTCTTTTGATTTATAAGGGATTTTGCCGATTTCGGCCTATTGGTTAAAAAATGA
GCTGATTTAACAAAAATTTAACGCGAATTTTAACAAAATATTAACGCTTACAATTTAGGTGGCACTTTTC
GGGGAAATGTGCGCGGAACCCCTATTTGTTTATTTTTCTAAATACATTCAAATATGTATCCGCTCATGAG
ACAATAACCCTGATAAATGCTTCAATAATATTGAAAAAGGAAGAGTATGAGTATTCAACATTTCCGTGTC
GCCCTTATTCCCTTTTTTGCGGCATTTTGCCTTCCTGTTTTTGCTCACCCAGAAACGCTGGTGAAAGTAA
AAGATGCTGAAGATCAGTTGGGTGCACGAGTGGGTTACATCGAACTGGATCTCAACAGCGGTAAGATCCT
TGAGAGTTTTCGCCCCGAAGAACGTTTTCCAATGATGAGCACTTTTAAAGTTCTGCTATGTGGCGCGGTA
TTATCCCGTATTGACGCCGGGCAAGAGCAACTCGGTCGCCGCATACACTATTCTCAGAATGACTTGGTTG
AGTACTCACCAGTCACAGAAAAGCATCTTACGGATGGCATGACAGTAAGAGAATTATGCAGTGCTGCCAT
AACCATGAGTGATAACACTGCGGCCAACTTACTTCTGACAACGATCGGAGGACCGAAGGAGCTAACCGCT
TTTTTGCACAACATGGGGGATCATGTAACTCGCCTTGATCGTTGGGAACCGGAGCTGAATGAAGCCATAC
CAAACGACGAGCGTGACACCACGATGCCTGTAGCAATGGCAACAACGTTGCGCAAACTATTAACTGGCGA
ACTACTTACTCTAGCTTCCCGGCAACAATTAATAGACTGGATGGAGGCGGATAAAGTTGCAGGACCACTT
CTGCGCTCGGCCCTTCCGGCTGGCTGGTTTATTGCTGATAAATCTGGAGCCGGTGAGCGTGGGTCTCGCG
GTATCATTGCAGCACTGGGGCCAGATGGTAAGCCCTCCCGTATCGTAGTTATCTACACGACGGGGAGTCA
GGCAACTATGGATGAACGAAATAGACAGATCGCTGAGATAGGTGCCTCACTGATTAAGCATTGGTAACTG
TCAGACCAAGTTTACTCATATATACTTTAGATTGATTTAAAACTTCATTTTTAATTTAAAAGGATCTAGG
TGAAGATCCTTTTTGATAATCTCATGACCAAAATCCCTTAACGTGAGTTTTCGTTCCACTGAGCGTCAGA
CCCCGTAGAAAAGATCAAAGGATCTTCTTGAGATCCTTTTTTTCTGCGCGTAATCTGCTGCTTGCAAACA
AAAAAACCACCGCTACCAGCGGTGGTTTGTTTGCCGGATCAAGAGCTACCAACTCTTTTTCCGAAGGTAA
CTGGCTTCAGCAGAGCGCAGATACCAAATACTGTTCTTCTAGTGTAGCCGTAGTTAGGCCACCACTTCAA
GAACTCTGTAGCACCGCCTACATACCTCGCTCTGCTAATCCTGTTACCAGTGGCTGCTGCCAGTGGCGAT
AAGTCGTGTCTTACCGGGTTGGACTCAAGACGATAGTTACCGGATAAGGCGCAGCGGTCGGGCTGAACGG
GGGGTTCGTGCACACAGCCCAGCTTGGAGCGAACGACCTACACCGAACTGAGATACCTACAGCGTGAGCT
ATGAGAAAGCGCCACGCTTCCCGAAGGGAGAAAGGCGGACAGGTATCCGGTAAGCGGCAGGGTCGGAACA
GGAGAGCGCACGAGGGAGCTTCCAGGGGGAAACGCCTGGTATCTTTATAGTCCTGTCGGGTTTCGCCACC
TCTGACTTGAGCGTCGATTTTTGTGATGCTCGTCAGGGGGGCGGAGCCTATGGAAAAACGCCAGCAACGC
GGCCTTTTTACGGTTCCTGGCCTTTTGCTGGCCTTTTGCTCACATGTTCTTTCCTGCGTTATCCCCTGAT
TCTGTGGATAACCGTATTACCGCCTTTGAGTGAGCTGATACCGCTCGCCGCAGCCGAACGACCGAGCGCA
GCGAGTCAGTGAGCGAGGAAGCGGAAGAGCGCCCAATACGCAAACCGCCTCTCCCCGCGCGTTGGCCGAT
TCATTAATGCAGCTGGCACGACAGGTTTCCCGACTGGAAAGCGGGCAGTGAGCGCAACGCAATTAATGTG
AGTTAGCTCACTCATTAGGCACCCCAGGCTTTACACTTTATGCTTCCGGCTCGTATGTTGTGTGGAATTG
TGAGCGGATAACAATTTCACACAGGAAACAGCTATGACCATGATTACGCCAAGCGCGCAATTAACCCTCA
CTAAAGGGAACAAAAGCTGGAGCTGCAAGC
Features (pLannotate 1.2.2; 31 found; start..end, strand, type, name):
      5..231     +  promoter       RSV promoter: Rous sarcoma virus enhancer/promoter
    232..412     +  LTR            5' LTR (truncated): truncated 5' long terminal repeat (LTR) from HIV-1
    459..584     +  misc_feature   HIV-1 Ψ: packaging signal of human immunodeficiency virus type 1
    568..931     +  CDS            HIV-1 gag (fragment): gag protein from human immunodeficiency virus 1; gag
   1077..1310    +  misc_feature   RRE: The Rev response element (RRE) of HIV-1 allows for Rev-dependent mRNA export from the nucleus to the cytoplasm.
   1687..1713    +  CDS            Rev (fragment): human immunodeficiency virus 1 (HIV-1) Rev protein; rev; enhances nuclear export of unspliced and incompletely spliced viral mRNAs
   1720..1743    +  promoter       SV40 promoter (fragment): SV40 early promoter
   1744..1815    +  promoter       SV40 promoter (fragment): SV40 enhancer and early promoter
   1839..1974    +  rep_origin     SV40 ori: SV40 origin of replication
   2020..2616    +  CDS            PuroR (fragment): puromycin N-acetyltransferase; pac from Streptomyces; confers resistance to puromycin
   2665..2782    +  misc_feature   cPPT/CTS: central polypurine tract and central termination sequence of HIV-1
   2847..2913    +  CDS            small t antigen (fragment): SV40 (simian virus 40) small t antigen
   2920..4098    +  promoter       EF-1α promoter: strong constitutive promoter for human elongation factor EF-1α
   4115..11434   +  CDS            NCOR1: NCOR1_HUMAN - Also known as KIAA1047. Experimental evidence at protein level: Swiss-Prot protein existence level 1. Mediates transcriptional repression by certain nuclear receptors (PubMed:20812024). Part of a complex which promotes histone deacetylation and the formation of repressive chromatin structures which may impede the access of basal transcription factors. Participates in the transcriptional repressor activity produced by BCL6. Recruited by ZBTB7A to the androgen response elements/ARE on target genes, negatively regulates androgen receptor signaling and androgen-induced cell prolifera
  11450..11503   +  promoter       U6 promoter (fragment): RNA polymerase III promoter for human U6 snRNA
  11545..12133   +  misc_feature   WPRE: woodchuck hepatitis virus posttranscriptional regulatory element
  12184..12203   +  misc_feature   cPPT/CTS (fragment): central polypurine tract and central termination sequence of HIV-1
  12205..12438   +  LTR            3' LTR (ΔU3): self-inactivating 3' long terminal repeat (LTR) from HIV-1
  12516..12637   +  polyA_signal   SV40 poly(A) signal: SV40 polyadenylation signal
  12677..12812   +  rep_origin     SV40 ori: SV40 origin of replication
  12833..12851   -  promoter       T7 promoter: promoter for bacteriophage T7 RNA polymerase
  12859..13014   +  CDS            lacZα (fragment): LacZα fragment of β-galactosidase; lacZ fragment
  13019..13447   +  rep_origin     f1 ori (sequence partly withheld): f1 bacteriophage origin of replication; arrow indicates direction of (+) strand synthesis
  13500..13604   +  promoter       AmpR promoter: bla
  13605..14465   +  CDS            AmpR: β-lactamase; bla; confers resistance to ampicillin, carbenicillin, and related antibiotics
  14636..15224   +  rep_origin     ori: high-copy-number ColE1/pMB1/pBR322/pUC origin of replication
  15407..15499   +  CDS            lacI (fragment): lac repressor; lacI; The lac repressor binds to the lac operator to inhibit transcription in E. coli. This inhibition can be relieved by adding lactose or isopropyl-β-D-thiogalactopyranoside (IPTG).
  15512..15533   +  protein_bind   CAP binding site: CAP binding activates transcription in the presence of cAMP. E. coli catabolite activator protein
  15548..15578   +  promoter       lac promoter: promoter for the E. coli lac operon
  15582..15604   +  protein_bind   lac operator (fragment): The lac repressor binds to the lac operator to inhibit transcription in E. coli. This inhibition can be relieved by adding lactose or isopropyl-β-D-thiogalactopyranoside (IPTG). lac repressor encoded by lacI
  15647..15665   +  promoter       T3 promoter: promoter for bacteriophage T3 RNA polymerase
