[The description below was written by a language model from this plasmid's Addgene catalogue record and pLannotate feature annotations shown in this document.]
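Description:
TFORF0705 is a third-generation-style, self-inactivating lentiviral expression plasmid built on the pLX_TRC317 backbone and carrying the human NCOR1 open reading frame (nuclear receptor corepressor 1). It belongs to a barcoded transcription factor ORF collection in which each construct carries a unique 24-bp barcode, so that the overexpressed factor can be identified in pooled screens. The feature table does not annotate the barcode itself. In bacteria the plasmid replicates from a high-copy ColE1/pUC-type origin and is selected with ampicillin through the bla gene. An f1 origin and remnants of a lac/lacZα cloning region flanked by T7 and T3 promoters are also present. The depositor warns that the plasmid may recombine, which is consistent with its LTR repeats and its total size of about 15.7 kb.

The viral genome is transcribed from an RSV promoter fused to a truncated HIV-1 5' LTR. This is followed by the Ψ packaging signal with a gag fragment, the RRE for Rev-dependent export of the genomic RNA, and a cPPT/CTS element that aids nuclear import. Two expression units lie between the LTRs. An SV40 early promoter/origin drives puromycin N-acetyltransferase for selection of transduced mammalian cells, and a strong constitutive EF-1α promoter drives the roughly 7.3 kb NCOR1 coding sequence. Downstream, a WPRE enhances transcript stability and expression. The ΔU3 3' LTR inactivates the viral promoter after integration, and an SV40 polyadenylation signal follows it. The annotated U6 promoter fragment and small t antigen fragment are short matches, and the record assigns them no function. The construct is intended for stable NCOR1 overexpression by lentiviral transduction, individually or within pooled screens. The large insert makes the viral genome unusually long, which may limit packaging efficiency.
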