Addgene plasmid #143727: TFORF0705
Purpose: Lentiviral vector for overexpressing transcription factor ORFs with unique 24-bp barcodes. Barcodes facilitate identification of transcription factors in pooled screens.
Depositing lab: Feng Zhang. Depositing organization: Broad Institute. Publication: A transcription factor atlas of directed differentiation. Joung J, Ma S, Tay T, Geiger-Schuller KR, Kirchgatterer PC, Verdine VK, Guo B, Arias-Garcia MA, Allen WE, Singh A, Kuksenko O, Abudayyeh OO, Gootenberg JS, Fu Z, Macrae RK, Buenrostro JD, Regev A, Zhang F. Cell. 2023 Jan 5;186(1):209-229.e26. doi: 10.1016/j.cell.2022.11.026. PubMed 36608654.
Backbone
  Vector backbone: pLX_TRC317
  Backbone manufacturer: Broad Institute Genetic Perturbation Platform
  Backbone size w/o insert (bp): 8264
  Vector type: Mammalian Expression, Lentiviral
  Selectable markers: Puromycin
Growth in bacteria
  Bacterial resistance: Ampicillin, 100 μg/mL
  Growth temperature: 30°C
  Growth strain: NEB Stable
  Copy number: High Copy
Gene/Insert
  Gene/Insert name: NCOR1
  Species: H. sapiens (human)
  Insert size (bp): 7424
  Entrez Gene: NCOR1 (a.k.a. N-CoR, N-CoR1, PPP1R109, TRAC1, hN-CoR)
  Promoter: EF1a
  Cloning method: Unknown
  Sequencing primers: 5′ GGGTGGAGACTGAAGTTAGGCCAG; 3′ CACATAGCGTAAAAGGAGCAACATAG
Terms and licenses: Academic/Nonprofit Terms; Industry Terms: Not Available to Industry
Depositor comments: NM_006311,ENST00000268712 . The transcription factor ORF portion of this plasmid was synthesized by Genewiz. Please test multiple small colonies in case of plasmid recombination. To make this collection available in a timely manner, a portion of this collection was not fully sequenced by Addgene. If an Addgene verified full plasmid sequence is not available, please contact us prior to placing an order to request the full sequence.
How to cite: TFORF0705 was a gift from Feng Zhang (Addgene plasmid # 143727 ; http://n2t.net/addgene:143727 ; RRID:Addgene_143727)
