>Addgene plasmid #143727 | TFORF0705 | depositor partial sequence | sequence record 283311 | Insert
ACCGCCACCATGTCAAGTTCAGGTTATCCTCCCAACCAAGGAGCATTCAGCACAGAACAAAGTCGTTATC
CTCCTCACTCTGTCCAGTATACATTTCCCAACACCCGCCACCAGCAGGAGTTCGCAGTCCCTGATTATCG
TTCCTCTCATCTTGAAGTGAGTCAGGCATCACAGCTTTTGCAGCAACAGCAGCAGCAACAGCTTCGAAGG
CGACCTTCCTTGCTTTCAGAATTTCACCCAGGTTCTGACAGGCCTCAAGAAAGGAGAACTAGTTATGAAC
CGTTTCATCCAGGCCCATCCCCAGTGGATCATGATTCACTGGAATCGAAGCGACCACGTCTGGAACAGGT
TTCTGATTCTCATTTTCAGCGTGTCAGTGCTGCGGTTTTGCCTTTAGTGCACCCGCTGCCAGAAGGGCTG
AGGGCTTCTGCAGATGCTAAGAAGGATCCAGCATTCGGAGGCAAACATGAAGCTCCATCCTCTCCAATTT
CGGGGCAACCATGTGGAGATGATCAAAATGCTTCACCTTCAAAACTCTCAAAGGAAGAGTTAATACAGAG
TATGGATCGTGTAGATCGAGAAATTGCAAAAGTAGAACAGCAGATCCTTAAACTGAAAAAGAAACAACAA
CAGCTTGAAGAAGAGGCAGCTAAACCTCCTGAGCCTGAGAAGCCCGTGTCCCCTCCTCCTGTGGAGCAGA
AACACCGCAGTATTGTCCAAATTATTTATGATGAGAATCGGAAAAAAGCAGAAGAAGCTCATAAAATTTT
TGAAGGTCTTGGCCCAAAAGTTGAACTGCCACTGTATAACCAGCCATCAGATACCAAGGTGTACCATGAG
AACATCAAGACAAACCAGGTGATGAGGAAAAAACTCATTTTATTTTTTAAAAGAAGAAATCATGCAAGAA
AACAAAGGGAACAAAAAATCTGCCAGCGTTATGATCAGCTCATGGAGGCATGGGAGAAAAAAGTGGACAG
AATAGAAAATAATCCTCGGAGGAAAGCTAAAGAAAGCAAAACAAGGGAATACTATGAAAAGCAGTTTCCA
GAAATTCGAAAACAAAGAGAACAGCAAGAAAGATTTCAGCGAGTTGGGCAGAGGGGAGCTGGTCTTTCAG
CCACCATTGCTAGGAGTGAGCATGAGATTTCTGAAATTATTGATGGGCTCTCTGAGCAGGAGAATAATGA
GAAACAAATGCGGCAGCTCTCTGTGATTCCACCTATGATGTTTGATGCAGAACAAAGACGAGTCAAGTTC
ATTAACATGAATGGGCTTATGGAGGACCCTATGAAAGTGTATAAAGATAGGCAGTTTATGAATGTTTGGA
CTGACCATGAAAAGGAGATCTTTAAGGACAAGTTTATCCAGCATCCAAAAAACTTTGGACTAATTGCATC
ATACTTGGAGAGGAAGAGTGTTCCTGATTGTGTTTTGTATTACTATTTAACCAAGAAAAATGAGAATTAT
AAAGCCCTCGTCAGAAGGAATTATGGGAAACGCAGAGGCAGAAACCAGCAAATTGCTCGACCCTCGCAAG
AAGAAAAAGTAGAAGAAAAAGAAGAGGATAAAGCAGAAAAAACAGAAAAAAAAGAAGAAGAAAAGAAAGA
TGAAGAGGAAAAAGATGAAAAAGAAGACTCCAAAGAAAATACCAAGGAAAAGGACAAGATAGATGGTACA
GCAGAAGAAACTGAGGAAAGAGAGCAAGCCACACCCCGGGGGCGAAAGACTGCCAACAGTCAGGGCCGCC
GTAAGGGCCGGATCACCAGGTCCATGACAAACGAAGCTGCAGCTGCCAGTGCTGCAGCCGCAGCGGCTAC
TGAAGAGCCCCCACCACCTCTGCCACCGCCACCAGAACCCATTTCTACAGAGCCTGTGGAGACCTCTCGA
TGGACAGAAGAAGAAATGGAAGTTGCTAAAAAAGGTCTAGTAGAACATGGTCGTAACTGGGCAGCAATTG
CTAAAATGGTGGGAACGAAAAGTGAAGCTCAATGTAAAAACTTCTATTTTAACTATAAAAGGCGACACAA
TCTTGACAACCTCTTACAGCAGCATAAACAGAAAACTTCACGAAAACCTCGTGAAGAGCGAGATGTGTCT
CAATGTGAAAGTGTCGCTTCCACTGTTTCTGCTCAGGAGGATGAAGATATTGAAGCCTCCAATGAAGAAG
AAAATCCAGAAGACAGCGAAGTTGAAGCTGTCAAGCCCAGCGAGGACAGTCCTGAAAATGCTACTTCTCG
AGGAAACACAGAACCTGCGGTTGAGCTTGAGCCCACCACGGAAACTGCACCCAGTACATCTCCCTCCTTA
GCAGTTCCAAGTACAAAACCAGCTGAAGATGAAAGTGTGGAGACCCAGGTGAATGACAGCATCAGTGCTG
AGACAGCAGAGCAGATGGATGTAGATCAGCAGGAGCACAGTGCTGAAGAGGGTTCTGTTTGTGATCCCCC
ACCCGCTACCAAAGCTGACTCTGTGGACGTTGAAGTGAGGGTGCCAGAAAACCATGCATCTAAAGTTGAA
GGTGATAATACCAAAGAAAGAGACTTGGATAGAGCCAGTGAGAAGGTGGAACCTAGAGATGAAGATTTGG
TGGTAGCTCAGCAAATAAATGCCCAAAGGCCCGAGCCCCAGTCAGACAATGATTCCAGTGCCACGTGCAG
CGCTGATGAGGATGTGGATGGAGAGCCAGAGAGGCAGAGAATGTTTCCTATGGACTCAAAGCCTTCACTG
TTAAACCCCACTGGATCTATACTCGTCTCATCTCCGTTAAAACCAAATCCACTGGATCTGCCACAGCTTC
AGCATCGAGCTGCTGTTATCCCACCAATGGTATCCTGCACCCCATGTAACATACCAATTGGAACCCCAGT
GAGCGGCTATGCTCTCTACCAGCGACACATTAAAGCAATGCATGAGTCAGCACTCCTGGAGGAGCAGCGG
CAGAGACAAGAACAGATAGATTTGGAATGTAGAAGTTCTACAAGTCCATGTGGCACATCCAAGAGTCCAA
ACAGAGAGTGGGAAGTCCTTCAGCCTGCTCCACATCAAGTGATAACTAATCTCCCTGAAGGCGTTCGGCT
TCCGACAACTCGACCAACCAGGCCACCGCCCCCTCTCATCCCGTCATCCAAAACCACAGTGGCTTCAGAA
AAACCATCTTTTATAATGGGAGGCTCCATCTCACAGGGAACACCAGGCACTTATTTGACTTCTCATAATC
AGGCTTCCTACACTCAAGAAACACCCAAGCCGTCAGTGGGATCTATCTCTCTTGGACTGCCACGGCAACA
GGAATCTGCCAAATCAGCTACTTTGCCCTACATCAAGCAGGAAGAATTTTCTCCCCGAAGCCAAAACTCA
CAACCTGAGGGTCTGTTGGTCAGGGCCCAACATGAAGGTGTAGTCAGAGGTACCGCAGGAGCCATACAAG
AAGGAAGTATAACTCGGGGAACTCCAACCAGCAAAATTTCAGTGGAGAGCATTCCATCCCTACGGGGCTC
TATCACTCAGGGCACCCCGGCTCTGCCCCAGACTGGCATACCAACAGAGGCTTTGGTGAAGGGGTCCATT
TCGAGAATGCCCATTGAAGACAGCAGTCCTGAGAAAGGCAGAGAGGAAGCTGCATCCAAAGGCCATGTTA
TTTATGAAGGCAAAAGTGGACATATCTTGTCATATGATAATATTAAGAATGCCCGAGAAGGGACTAGGAG
TCCAAGAACAGCTCATGAAATCAGTTTAAAGAGAAGCTATGAATCAGTGGAAGGAAATATAAAGCAAGGG
ATGTCAATGAGGGAGTCTCCTGTATCAGCACCGTTAGAGGGGCTGATATGCCGAGCATTACCCAGGGGGA
GTCCTCATTCTGACCTCAAAGAAAGGACTGTATTGTCTGGCTCCATAATGCAGGGGACACCAAGAGCAAC
AACTGAAAGCTTTGAAGATGGCCTTAAATATCCCAAACAAATTAAAAGGGAAAGTCCTCCCATACGAGCA
TTTGAAGGTGCCATTACCAAAGGAAAACCATATGATGGCATCACCACCATCAAAGAAATGGGGCGTTCCA
TTCATGAGATTCCAAGGCAAGATATTTTAACTCAGGAAAGTCGGAAAACTCCAGAAGTGGTCCAGAGCAC
ACGGCCGATAATTGAGGGTTCCATTTCCCAGGGCACACCAATAAAGTTTGACAACAACTCAGGTCAATCT
GCCATCAAACACAATGTCAAATCCTTAATCACGGGGCCTAGCAAACTATCCCGTGGAATGCCTCCGCTGG
AAATTGTGCCAGAGAACATAAAAGTGGTAGAACGGGGAAAATATGAGGATGTGAAAGCAGGCGAGACCGT
GCGTTCCCGGCACACGTCAGTGGTAAGCTCTGGCCCCTCCGTTCTTAGGTCCACACTGCATGAAGCTCCC
AAAGCACAACTGAGCCCTGGGATTTATGATGACACCAGTGCACGGAGGACCCCTGTGAGTTATCAAAACA
CCATGTCCAGAGGCTCACCCATGATGAACAGAACTTCTGATGTTACAATTTCTTCTAACAAGTCTACCAA
TCATGAAAGGAAATCGACACTGACCCCTACCCAGAGGGAAAGTATCCCAGCGAAGTCTCCAGTGCCTGGG
GTGGACCCTGTCGTGAGCCACAGTCCGTTTGATCCCCATCACAGAGGCAGCACTGCAGGCGAGGTTTATC
GGAGCCACCTGCCCACGCACTTGGATCCAGCCATGCCTTTTCACAGGGCTTTGGATCCTGCAGCGGCTGC
TTACCTGTTTCAGAGACAGCTTTCACCAACTCCAGGTTACCCAAGTCAGTATCAGCTTTACGCAATGGAG
AACACAAGACAGACAATCTTAAATGATTACATTACCTCACAACAGATGCAAGTGAACTTGCGTCCAGATG
TGGCCAGAGGACTCTCCCCAAGAGAGCAGCCACTGGGTCTCCCATACCCAGCAACGAGAGGAATCATTGA
CCTGACCAATATGCCTCCAACAATTTTAGTGCCTCATCCAGGGGGAACAAGCACTCCTCCCATGGACAGA
ATCACTTATATTCCTGGTACACAGATTACTTTCCCTCCCAGGCCGTACAACTCTGCTTCCATGTCTCCAG
GACACCCAACACACCTTGCAGCTGCTGCAAGTGCTGAGAGGGAACGGGAACGGGAGCGGGAGAAGGAGCG
GGAGCGGGAACGGATTGCTGCAGCTTCCTCCGACCTCTACCTGCGGCCAGGCTCAGAACAGCCTGGCCGA
CCTGGCAGTCATGGATATGTTCGCTCCCCTTCCCCTTCAGTAAGAACTCAGGAGACCATGTTGCAACAGA
GACCCAGTGTTTTCCAAGGAACCAATGGAACCAGTGTAATCACACCTTTGGATCCAACTGCTCAGCTACG
AATCATGCCACTGCCTGCTGGGGGCCCTTCAATAAGCCAAGGCCTGCCAGCCTCCCGTTACAACACTGCT
GCGGATGCCCTGGCTGCTCTTGTGGATGCTGCAGCTTCTGCACCCCAGATGGATGTGTCCAAAACAAAAG
AGAGTAAGCATGAAGCTGCCAGGTTAGAAGAAAATTTGAGAAGCAGGTCAGCAGCAGTTAGTGAACAGCA
GCAGCTAGAGCAGAAAACCCTGGAGGTGGAGAAGAGATCTGTTCAGTGTTTATACACTTCTTCAGCCTTT
CCAAGTGGCAAGCCCCAGCCTCATTCTTCAGTAGTTTATTCTGAGGCTGGGAAAGATAAAGGGCCTCCTC
CAAAATCCAGATATGAGGAAGAGCTAAGGACCAGAGGGAAGACTACCATTACTGCAGCTAACTTCATAGA
CGTGATCATCACCCGGCAAATTGCCTCGGACAAGGATGCGAGGGAACGTGGCTCTCAAAGTTCAGACTCT
TCTAGTAGCTTATCTTCTCACAGGTATGAAACACCTAGCGATGCTATTGAGGTGATAAGTCCTGCCAGCT
CACCTGCGCCACCCCAGGAGAAACTGCAGACCTATCAGCCAGAGGTTGTTAAGGCAAATCAAGCGGAAAA
TGATCCTACCAGACAATATGAAGGACCATTACATCACTATCGACCACAGCAGGAATCACCATCTCCCCAA
CAACAGCTGCCCCCTTCTTCACAGGCAGAGGGAATGGGGCAAGTGCCCAGGACCCATCGGCTGATCACAC
TTGCTGATCACATCTGTCAAATTATCACACAAGATTTTGCTAGAAATCAAGTTTCCTCGCAGACTCCCCA
GCAGCCTCCTACTTCTACATTCCAGAACTCACCTTCTGCTTTGGTATCTACACCTGTGAGGACTAAAACA
TCAAACCGTTACAGCCCAGAATCCCAGGCTCAGTCTGTCCATCATCAAAGACCAGGTTCAAGGGTCTCTC
CAGAAAATCTTGTGGACAAATCCAGGGGAAGTAGGCCTGGAAAATCCCCAGAGAGGAGTCACGTCTCTTC
GGAGCCCTACGAGCCCATCTCCCCACCCCAGGTTCCGGTTGTGCATGAGAAACAGGACAGCTTGCTGCTC
TTGTCTCAGAGGGGCGCAGAGCCTGCAGAGCAGAGGAATGATGCCCGCTCACCAGGGAGTATAAGCTACT
TGCCTTCATTCTTCACCAAGCTTGAAAATACATCACCCATGGTTAAATCAAAGAAGCAGGAGATTTTTCG
TAAGTTGAACTCCTCTGGTGGAGGTGACTCTGATATGGCAGCTGCTCAGCCAGGAACTGAGATCTTTAAT
CTGCCAGCAGTTACTACGTCAGGCTCAGTTAGCTCTAGAGGCCATTCTTTTGCTGATCCTGCCAGTAATC
TTGGGCTGGAAGACATTATCAGGAAGGCTCTCATGGGAAGCTTTGATGACAAAGTTGAGGATCATGGAGT
TGTCATGTCCCAGCCTATGGGAGTAGTGCCTGGTACTGCCAACACCTCAGTTGTGACCAGTGGTGAGACA
CGAAGAGAGGAAGGGGACCCATCACCTCATTCAGGAGGAGTTTGCAAACCAAAGCTGATCAGCAAGTCAA
ACAGCAGGAAATCTAAGTCTCCTATACCTGGGCAAGGCTACTTAGGAACGGAACGGCCCTCTTCAGTCTC
CTCTGTACATTCAGAAGGGGATTACCATAGGCAGACGCCAGGGTGGGCCTGGGAAGACAGGCCCTCTTCA
ACAGGCTCAACTCAGTTTCCTTATAACCCTCTGACTATGCGGATGCTCAGCAGTACTCCACCAACACCGA
TTGCATGTGCTCCCTCTGCGGTGAACCAAGCAGCTCCTCACCAACAGAACAGGATCTGGGAGCGAGAGCC
TGCCCCACTGCTCTCAGCACAGTACGAGACCCTGTCGGATAGTGATGACTAGTAATGAACTAGTCCGTAA
CTTGAAAGTATTTCGATTTCTTGGCTTTATATATCTTGTGGAAAGGACGATGCACGGTGGCCAATAACGG
AGAC
