>Addgene plasmid #143727 | TFORF0705 | depositor partial sequence | sequence record 283312 | Barcode
TGCACGGTGGCCAATAACGGAGAC
